>Addgene plasmid #68858 | pLVX-Flag-CDK19-WT-IRES-ZsGreen | depositor full sequence | sequence record 124074 | Full plasmid sequence with wild-type Flag-CDK19
TGGAAGGGCTAATTCACTCCCAAAGAAGACAAGATATCCTTGATCTGTGGATCTACCACACACAAGGCTA
CTTCCCTGATTAGCAGAACTACACACCAGGGCCAGGGGTCAGATATCCACTGACCTTTGGATGGTGCTAC
AAGCTAGTACCAGTTGAGCCAGATAAGGTAGAAGAGGCCAATAAAGGAGAGAACACCAGCTTGTTACACC
CTGTGAGCCTGCATGGGATGGATGACCCGGAGAGAGAAGTGTTAGAGTGGAGGTTTGACAGCCGCCTAGC
ATTTCATCACGTGGCCCGAGAGCTGCATCCGGAGTACTTCAAGAACTGCTGATATCGAGCTTGCTACAAG
GGACTTTCCGCTGGGGACTTTCCAGGGAGGCGTGGCCTGGGCGGGACTGGGGAGTGGCGAGCCCTCAGAT
CCTGCATATAAGCAGCTGCTTTTTGCCTGTACTGGGTCTCTCTGGTTAGACCAGATCTGAGCCTGGGAGC
TCTCTGGCTAACTAGGGAACCCACTGCTTAAGCCTCAATAAAGCTTGCCTTGAGTGCTTCAAGTAGTGTG
TGCCCGTCTGTTGTGTGACTCTGGTAACTAGAGATCCCTCAGACCCTTTTAGTCAGTGTGGAAAATCTCT
AGCAGTGGCGCCCGAACAGGGACTTGAAAGCGAAAGGGAAACCAGAGGAGCTCTCTCGACGCAGGACTCG
GCTTGCTGAAGCGCGCACGGCAAGAGGCGAGGGGCGGCGACTGGTGAGTACGCCAAAAATTTTGACTAGC
GGAGGCTAGAAGGAGAGAGATGGGTGCGAGAGCGTCAGTATTAAGCGGGGGAGAATTAGATCGCGATGGG
AAAAAATTCGGTTAAGGCCAGGGGGAAAGAAAAAATATAAATTAAAACATATAGTATGGGCAAGCAGGGA
GCTAGAACGATTCGCAGTTAATCCTGGCCTGTTAGAAACATCAGAAGGCTGTAGACAAATACTGGGACAG
CTACAACCATCCCTTCAGACAGGATCAGAAGAACTTAGATCATTATATAATACAGTAGCAACCCTCTATT
GTGTGCATCAAAGGATAGAGATAAAAGACACCAAGGAAGCTTTAGACAAGATAGAGGAAGAGCAAAACAA
AAGTAAGACCACCGCACAGCAAGCGGCCGGCCGCTGATCTTCAGACCTGGAGGAGGAGATATGAGGGACA
ATTGGAGAAGTGAATTATATAAATATAAAGTAGTAAAAATTGAACCATTAGGAGTAGCACCCACCAAGGC
AAAGAGAAGAGTGGTGCAGAGAGAAAAAAGAGCAGTGGGAATAGGAGCTTTGTTCCTTGGGTTCTTGGGA
GCAGCAGGAAGCACTATGGGCGCAGCGTCAATGACGCTGACGGTACAGGCCAGACAATTATTGTCTGGTA
TAGTGCAGCAGCAGAACAATTTGCTGAGGGCTATTGAGGCGCAACAGCATCTGTTGCAACTCACAGTCTG
GGGCATCAAGCAGCTCCAGGCAAGAATCCTGGCTGTGGAAAGATACCTAAAGGATCAACAGCTCCTGGGG
ATTTGGGGTTGCTCTGGAAAACTCATTTGCACCACTGCTGTGCCTTGGAATGCTAGTTGGAGTAATAAAT
CTCTGGAACAGATTTGGAATCACACGACCTGGATGGAGTGGGACAGAGAAATTAACAATTACACAAGCTT
AATACACTCCTTAATTGAAGAATCGCAAAACCAGCAAGAAAAGAATGAACAAGAATTATTGGAATTAGAT
AAATGGGCAAGTTTGTGGAATTGGTTTAACATAACAAATTGGCTGTGGTATATAAAATTATTCATAATGA
TAGTAGGAGGCTTGGTAGGTTTAAGAATAGTTTTTGCTGTACTTTCTATAGTGAATAGAGTTAGGCAGGG
ATATTCACCATTATCGTTTCAGACCCACCTCCCAACCCCGAGGGGACCCGACAGGCCCGAAGGAATAGAA
GAAGAAGGTGGAGAGAGAGACAGAGACAGATCCATTCGATTAGTGAACGGATCTCGACGGTATCGCCTTT
AAAAGAAAAGGGGGGATTGGGGGGTACAGTGCAGGGGAAAGAATAGTAGACATAATAGCAACAGACATAC
AAACTAAAGAATTACAAAAACAAATTACAAAAATTCAAAATTTTCGGGTTTATTACAGGGACAGCAGAGA
TCCAGTTTATCGATGAGTAATTCATACAAAAGGACTCGCCCCTGCCTTGGGGAATCCCAGGGACCGTCGT
TAAACTCCCACTAACGTAGAACCCAGAGATCGCTGCGTTCCCGCCCCCTCACCCGCCCGCTCTCGTCATC
ACTGAGGTGGAGAAGAGCATGCGTGAGGCTCCGGTGCCCGTCAGTGGGCAGAGCGCACATCGCCCACAGT
CCCCGAGAAGTTGGGGGGAGGGGTCGGCAATTGAACCGGTGCCTAGAGAAGGTGGCGCGGGGTAAACTGG
GAAAGTGATGTCGTGTACTGGCTCCGCCTTTTTCCCGAGGGTGGGGGAGAACCGTATATAAGTGCAGTAG
TCGCCGTGAACGTTCTTTTTCGCAACGGGTTTGCCGCCAGAACACAGGTAAGTGCCGTGTGTGGTTCCCG
CGGGCCTGGCCTCTTTACGGGTTATGGCCCTTGCGTGCCTTGAATTACTTCCACGCCCCTGGCTGCAGTA
CGTGATTCTTGATCCCGAGCTTCGGGTTGGAAGTGGGTGGGAGAGTTCGAGGCCTTGCGCTTAAGGAGCC
CCTTCGCCTCGTGCTTGAGTTGAGGCCTGGCTTGGGCGCTGGGGCCGCCGCGTGCGAATCTGGTGGCACC
TTCGCGCCTGTCTCGCTGCTTTCGATAAGTCTCTAGCCATTTAAAATTTTTGATGACCTGCTGCGACGCT
TTTTTTCTGGCAAGATAGTCTTGTAAATGCGGGCCAAGATCTGCACACTGGTATTTCGGTTTTTGGGGCC
GCGGGCGGCGACGGGGCCCGTGCGTCCCAGCGCACATGTTCGGCGAGGCGGGGCCTGCGAGCGCGGCCAC
CGAGAATCGGACGGGGGTAGTCTCAAGCTGGCCGGCCTGCTCTGGTGCCTGGCCTCGCGCCGCCGTGTAT
CGCCCCGCCCTGGGCGGCAAGGCTGGCCCGGTCGGCACCAGTTGCGTGAGCGGAAAGATGGCCGCTTCCC
GGCCCTGCTGCAGGGAGCTCAAAATGGAGGACGCGGCGCTCGGGAGAGCGGGCGGGTGAGTCACCCACAC
AAAGGAAAAGGGCCTTTCCGTCCTCAGCCGTCGCTTCATGTGACTCCACGGAGTACCGGGCGCCGTCCAG
GCACCTCGATTAGTTCTCGAGCTTTTGGAGTACGTCGTCTTTAGGTTGGGGGGAGGGGTTTTATGCGATG
GAGTTTCCCCACACTGAGTGGGTGGAGACTGAAGTTAGGCCAGCTTGGCACTTGATGTAATTCTCCTTGG
AATTTGCCCTTTTTGAGTTTGGATCTTGGTTCATTCTCAAGCCTCAGACAGTGGTTCAAAGTTTTTTTCT
TCCATTTCAGGTGTCGTGAGGATCTATTTCCGGTGAATTCCTCGAGACTAGTATGCCAGACTACAAGGAC
GATGATGACAAGCTCGAGATGGATTATGATTTCAAGGCGAAGCTGGCGGCGGAGCGGGAGCGGGTGGAGG
ATTTGTTTGAGTACGAAGGGTGCAAAGTGGGACGCGGCACCTACGGTCACGTCTACAAGGCGAGGCGGAA
AGATGGAAAAGATGAAAAGGAATATGCATTGAAGCAAATTGAAGGCACAGGAATATCCATGTCGGCTTGT
AGAGAGATTGCACTTTTGCGAGAATTGAAGCACCCTAATGTGATTGCATTGCAGAAGGTGTTCCTTTCTC
ACAGTGACAGGAAGGTATGGCTGCTGTTTGATTATGCAGAGCATGACTTGTGGCATATTATTAAGTTTCA
CCGTGCATCAAAAGCAAATAAAAAGCCCATGCAGTTGCCAAGATCTATGGTTAAATCCTTACTTTACCAG
ATTCTTGATGGTATCCATTACCTCCATGCAAATTGGGTGCTTCACAGAGACTTGAAACCAGCAAATATCC
TAGTAATGGGAGAAGGTCCTGAGAGGGGGAGAGTCAAAATAGCTGACATGGGTTTTGCCAGATTATTCAA
TTCTCCTCTAAAGCCACTAGCAGATTTGGATCCAGTAGTTGTGACATTTTGGTATCGGGCTCCAGAACTT
TTGCTTGGTGCAAGGCATTATACAAAGGCCATTGATATATGGGCAATAGGTTGTATATTTGCTGAATTGT
TGACTTCGGAACCTATTTTTCACTGTCGTCAGGAAGATATAAAAACAAGCAATCCCTTTCATCATGATCA
ACTGGATCGGATATTTAGTGTCATGGGGTTTCCTGCAGATAAAGACTGGGAAGATATTAGAAAGATGCCA
GAATATCCCACACTTCAAAAAGACTTTAGAAGAACAACGTATGCCAACAGTAGCCTCATAAAGTACATGG
AGAAACACAAGGTCAAGCCTGACAGCAAAGTGTTCCTCTTGCTTCAGAAACTCCTGACCATGGATCCAAC
CAAGAGAATTACCTCGGAGCAAGCTCTGCAGGATCCCTATTTTCAGGAGGACCCTTTGCCAACATTAGAT
GTATTTGCCGGCTGCCAGATTCCATACCCCAAACGAGAATTCCTTAATGAAGATGATCCTGAAGAAAAAG
GTGACAAGAATCAGCAACAGCAGCAGAACCAGCATCAGCAGCCCACAGCCCCTCCACAGCAGGCAGCAGC
CCCTCCACAGGCGCCCCCACCACAGCAGAACAGCACCCAGACCAACGGGACCGCAGGTGGGGCTGGGGCC
GGGGTCGGGGGCACCGGAGCAGGGTTGCAGCACAGCCAGGACTCCAGCCTGAACCAGGTGCCTCCAAACA
AGAAGCCACGGCTAGGGCCTTCAGGCGCAAACTCAGGTGGACCTGTGATGCCCTCGGATTATCAGCACTC
CAGTTCTCGCCTGAATTACCAAAGCAGCGTTCAGGGATCCTCTCAGTCCCAGAGCACACTTGGCTACTCT
TCCTCGTCTCAGCAGAGCTCACAGTACCACCCATCTCACCAGGCCCACCGGTACTGATCTAGAGCGGCCG
CGGATCCCGCCCCTCTCCCTCCCCCCCCCCTAACGTTACTGGCCGAAGCCGCTTGGAATAAGGCCGGTGT
GCGTTTGTCTATATGTTATTTTCCACCATATTGCCGTCTTTTGGCAATGTGAGGGCCCGGAAACCTGGCC
CTGTCTTCTTGACGAGCATTCCTAGGGGTCTTTCCCCTCTCGCCAAAGGAATGCAAGGTCTGTTGAATGT
CGTGAAGGAAGCAGTTCCTCTGGAAGCTTCTTGAAGACAAACAACGTCTGTAGCGACCCTTTGCAGGCAG
CGGAACCCCCCACCTGGCGACAGGTGCCTCTGCGGCCAAAAGCCACGTGTATAAGATACACCTGCAAAGG
CGGCACAACCCCAGTGCCACGTTGTGAGTTGGATAGTTGTGGAAAGAGTCAAATGGCTCACCTCAAGCGT
ATTCAACAAGGGGCTGAAGGATGCCCAGAAGGTACCCCATTGTATGGGATCTGATCTGGGGCCTCGGTGC
ACATGCTTTACATGTGTTTAGTCGAGGTTAAAAAACGTCTAGGCCCCCCGAACCACGGGGACGTGGTTTT
CCTTTGAAAAACACGATGATAATATGGCCCAGTCCAAGCACGGCCTGACCAAGGAGATGACCATGAAGTA
CCGCATGGAGGGCTGCGTGGACGGCCACAAGTTCGTGATCACCGGCGAGGGCATCGGCTACCCCTTCAAG
GGCAAGCAGGCCATCAACCTGTGCGTGGTGGAGGGCGGCCCCTTGCCCTTCGCCGAGGACATCTTGTCCG
CCGCCTTCATGTACGGCAACCGCGTGTTCACCGAGTACCCCCAGGACATCGTCGACTACTTCAAGAACTC
CTGCCCCGCCGGCTACACCTGGGACCGCTCCTTCCTGTTCGAGGACGGCGCCGTGTGCATCTGCAACGCC
GACATCACCGTGAGCGTGGAGGAGAACTGCATGTACCACGAGTCCAAGTTCTACGGCGTGAACTTCCCCG
CCGACGGCCCCGTGATGAAGAAGATGACCGACAACTGGGAGCCCTCCTGCGAGAAGATCATCCCCGTGCC
CAAGCAGGGCATCTTGAAGGGCGACGTGAGCATGTACCTGCTGCTGAAGGACGGTGGCCGCTTGCGCTGC
CAGTTCGACACCGTGTACAAGGCCAAGTCCGTGCCCCGCAAGATGCCCGACTGGCACTTCATCCAGCACA
AGCTGACCCGCGAGGACCGCAGCGACGCCAAGAACCAGAAGTGGCACCTGACCGAGCACGCCATCGCCTC
CGGCTCCGCCTTGCCCTGAACGCGTCTGGAACAATCAACCTCTGGATTACAAAATTTGTGAAAGATTGAC
TGGTATTCTTAACTATGTTGCTCCTTTTACGCTATGTGGATACGCTGCTTTAATGCCTTTGTATCATGCT
ATTGCTTCCCGTATGGCTTTCATTTTCTCCTCCTTGTATAAATCCTGGTTGCTGTCTCTTTATGAGGAGT
TGTGGCCCGTTGTCAGGCAACGTGGCGTGGTGTGCACTGTGTTTGCTGACGCAACCCCCACTGGTTGGGG
CATTGCCACCACCTGTCAGCTCCTTTCCGGGACTTTCGCTTTCCCCCTCCCTATTGCCACGGCGGAACTC
ATCGCCGCCTGCCTTGCCCGCTGCTGGACAGGGGCTCGGCTGTTGGGCACTGACAATTCCGTGGTGTTGT
CGGGGAAGCTGACGTCCTTTCCATGGCTGCTCGCCTGTGTTGCCACCTGGATTCTGCGCGGGACGTCCTT
CTGCTACGTCCCTTCGGCCCTCAATCCAGCGGACCTTCCTTCCCGCGGCCTGCTGCCGGCTCTGCGGCCT
CTTCCGCGTCTTCGCCTTCGCCCTCAGACGAGTCGGATCTCCCTTTGGGCCGCCTCCCCGCCTGGAATTA
ATTCTGCAGTCGAGACCTAGAAAAACATGGAGCAATCACAAGTAGCAATACAGCAGCTACCAATGCTGAT
TGTGCCTGGCTAGAAGCACAAGAGGAGGAGGAGGTGGGTTTTCCAGTCACACCTCAGGTACCTTTAAGAC
CAATGACTTACAAGGCAGCTGTAGATCTTAGCCACTTTTTAAAAGAAAAGAGGGGACTGGAAGGGCTAAT
TCACTCCCAACGAAGACAAGATATCCTTGATCTGTGGATCTACCACACACAAGGCTACTTCCCTGATTAG
CAGAACTACACACCAGGGCCAGGGGTCAGATATCCACTGACCTTTGGATGGTGCTACAAGCTAGTACCAG
TTGAGCCAGATAAGGTAGAAGAGGCCAATAAAGGAGAGAACACCAGCTTGTTACACCCTGTGAGCCTGCA
TGGGATGGATGACCCGGAGAGAGAAGTGTTAGAGTGGAGGTTTGACAGCCGCCTAGCATTTCATCACGTG
GCCCGAGAGCTGCATCCGGAGTACTTCAAGAACTGCTGATATCGAGCTTGCTACAAGGGACTTTCCGCTG
GGGACTTTCCAGGGAGGCGTGGCCTGGGCGGGACTGGGGAGTGGCGAGCCCTCAGATCCTGCATATAAGC
AGCTGCTTTTTGCCTGTACTGGGTCTCTCTGGTTAGACCAGATCTGAGCCTGGGAGCTCTCTGGCTAACT
AGGGAACCCACTGCTTAAGCCTCAATAAAGCTTGCCTTGAGTGCTTCAAGTAGTGTGTGCCCGTCTGTTG
TGTGACTCTGGTAACTAGAGATCCCTCAGACCCTTTTAGTCAGTGTGGAAAATCTCTAGCAGTAGTAGTT
CATGTCATCTTATTATTCAGTATTTATAACTTGCAAAGAAATGAATATCAGAGAGTGAGAGGCCTTGACA
TTGCTAGCGTTTACCGTCGACCTCTAGCTAGAGCTTGGCGTAATCATGGTCATAGCTGTTTCCTGTGTGA
AATTGTTATCCGCTCACAATTCCACACAACATACGAGCCGGAAGCATAAAGTGTAAAGCCTGGGGTGCCT
AATGAGTGAGCTAACTCACATTAATTGCGTTGCGCTCACTGCCCGCTTTCCAGTCGGGAAACCTGTCGTG
CCAGCTGCATTAATGAATCGGCCAACGCGCGGGGAGAGGCGGTTTGCGTATTGGGCGCTCTTCCGCTTCC
TCGCTCACTGACTCGCTGCGCTCGGTCGTTCGGCTGCGGCGAGCGGTATCAGCTCACTCAAAGGCGGTAA
TACGGTTATCCACAGAATCAGGGGATAACGCAGGAAAGAACATGTGAGCAAAAGGCCAGCAAAAGGCCAG
GAACCGTAAAAAGGCCGCGTTGCTGGCGTTTTTCCATAGGCTCCGCCCCCCTGACGAGCATCACAAAAAT
CGACGCTCAAGTCAGAGGTGGCGAAACCCGACAGGACTATAAAGATACCAGGCGTTTCCCCCTGGAAGCT
CCCTCGTGCGCTCTCCTGTTCCGACCCTGCCGCTTACCGGATACCTGTCCGCCTTTCTCCCTTCGGGAAG
CGTGGCGCTTTCTCATAGCTCACGCTGTAGGTATCTCAGTTCGGTGTAGGTCGTTCGCTCCAAGCTGGGC
TGTGTGCACGAACCCCCCGTTCAGCCCGACCGCTGCGCCTTATCCGGTAACTATCGTCTTGAGTCCAACC
CGGTAAGACACGACTTATCGCCACTGGCAGCAGCCACTGGTAACAGGATTAGCAGAGCGAGGTATGTAGG
CGGTGCTACAGAGTTCTTGAAGTGGTGGCCTAACTACGGCTACACTAGAAGAACAGTATTTGGTATCTGC
GCTCTGCTGAAGCCAGTTACCTTCGGAAAAAGAGTTGGTAGCTCTTGATCCGGCAAACAAACCACCGCTG
GTAGCGGTGGTTTTTTTGTTTGCAAGCAGCAGATTACGCGCAGAAAAAAAGGATCTCAAGAAGATCCTTT
GATCTTTTCTACGGGGTCTGACGCTCAGTGGAACGAAAACTCACGTTAAGGGATTTTGGTCATGAGATTA
TCAAAAAGGATCTTCACCTAGATCCTTTTAAATTAAAAATGAAGTTTTAAATCAATCTAAAGTATATATG
AGTAAACTTGGTCTGACAGTTACCAATGCTTAATCAGTGAGGCACCTATCTCAGCGATCTGTCTATTTCG
TTCATCCATAGTTGCCTGACTCCCCGTCGTGTAGATAACTACGATACGGGAGGGCTTACCATCTGGCCCC
AGTGCTGCAATGATACCGCGAGACCCACGCTCACCGGCTCCAGATTTATCAGCAATAAACCAGCCAGCCG
GAAGGGCCGAGCGCAGAAGTGGTCCTGCAACTTTATCCGCCTCCATCCAGTCTATTAATTGTTGCCGGGA
AGCTAGAGTAAGTAGTTCGCCAGTTAATAGTTTGCGCAACGTTGTTGCCATTGCTACAGGCATCGTGGTG
TCACGCTCGTCGTTTGGTATGGCTTCATTCAGCTCCGGTTCCCAACGATCAAGGCGAGTTACATGATCCC
CCATGTTGTGCAAAAAAGCGGTTAGCTCCTTCGGTCCTCCGATCGTTGTCAGAAGTAAGTTGGCCGCAGT
GTTATCACTCATGGTTATGGCAGCACTGCATAATTCTCTTACTGTCATGCCATCCGTAAGATGCTTTTCT
GTGACTGGTGAGTACTCAACCAAGTCATTCTGAGAATAGTGTATGCGGCGACCGAGTTGCTCTTGCCCGG
CGTCAATACGGGATAATACCGCGCCACATAGCAGAACTTTAAAAGTGCTCATCATTGGAAAACGTTCTTC
GGGGCGAAAACTCTCAAGGATCTTACCGCTGTTGAGATCCAGTTCGATGTAACCCACTCGTGCACCCAAC
TGATCTTCAGCATCTTTTACTTTCACCAGCGTTTCTGGGTGAGCAAAAACAGGAAGGCAAAATGCCGCAA
AAAAGGGAATAAGGGCGACACGGAAATGTTGAATACTCATACTCTTCCTTTTTCAATATTATTGAAGCAT
TTATCAGGGTTATTGTCTCATGAGCGGATACATATTTGAATGTATTTAGAAAAATAAACAAATAGGGGTT
CCGCGCACATTTCCCCGAAAAGTGCCACCTGACGTCGACGGATCGGGAGATCAACTTGTTTATTGCAGCT
TATAATGGTTACAAATAAAGCAATAGCATCACAAATTTCACAAATAAAGCATTTTTTTCACTGCATTCTA
GTTGTGGTTTGTCCAAACTCATCAATGTATCTTATCATGTCTGGATCAACTGGATAACTCAAGCTAACCA
AAATCATCCCAAACTTCCCACCCCATACCCTATTACCACTGCCAATTACCTGTGGTTTCATTTACTCTAA
ACCTGTGATTCCTCTGAATTATTTTCATTTTAAAGAAATTGTATTTGTTAAATATGTACTACAAACTTAG
TAGT
Features (pLannotate 1.2.2; 25 found; start..end, strand, type, name):
    377..634     +  LTR            5' LTR (truncated): truncated 5' long terminal repeat (LTR) from HIV-1
    681..806     +  misc_feature   HIV-1 Ψ: packaging signal of human immunodeficiency virus type 1
    790..1128    +  CDS            HIV-1 gag (fragment): gag protein from human immunodeficiency virus 1; gag
   1303..1536    +  misc_feature   RRE: The Rev response element (RRE) of HIV-1 allows for Rev-dependent mRNA export from the nucleus to the cytoplasm.
   1913..2013    +  CDS            Rev (fragment): human immunodeficiency virus 1 (HIV-1) Rev protein; rev; enhances nuclear export of unspliced and incompletely spliced viral mRNAs
   2028..2143    +  misc_feature   cPPT/CTS: central polypurine tract and central termination sequence of HIV-1 (lacking the first T)
   2356..2567    +  promoter       EF-1α core promoter: core promoter for human elongation factor EF-1α
   2568..2681    +  intron         EF-1α intron A (fragment): intron upstream of the start codon of human EF-1α
   3307..3510    +  intron         EF-1α intron A: truncated intron upstream of the start codon of human EF-1α
   3559..3582    +  CDS            3xFLAG (fragment): three tandem FLAG® epitope tags
   3589..5094    +  CDS            CDK19: CDK19_HUMAN - Also known as CDC2L6, CDK11, KIAA1028. Experimental evidence at protein level: Swiss-Prot protein existence level 1. From Homo sapiens (Human).
   5120..5699    +  misc_feature   IRES2: internal ribosome entry site (IRES) of the encephalomyocarditis virus (EMCV)
   5694..6389    +  CDS            ZsGreen1: Zoanthus green fluorescent protein mammalian codon-optimized
   6403..6991    +  misc_feature   WPRE: woodchuck hepatitis virus posttranscriptional regulatory element
   7008..7526    +  CDS            nef (fragment): NEF_HV1BR - Experimental evidence at protein level: Swiss-Prot protein existence level 1. Extracellular Nef protein targets CD4(+) T-lymphocytes for apoptosis by interacting with CXCR4 surface receptors (PubMed:14990729). From Human immunodeficiency virus type 1 group M subtype B (isolate BRU/LAI) (HIV-1).
   7574..7831    +  LTR            5' LTR (truncated): truncated 5' long terminal repeat (LTR) from HIV-1
   7983..7999    -  protein_bind   lac operator: The lac repressor binds to the lac operator to inhibit transcription in E. coli. This inhibition can be relieved by adding lactose or isopropyl-β-D-thiogalactopyranoside (IPTG). lac repressor encoded by lacI
   8007..8037    -  promoter       lac promoter: promoter for the E. coli lac operon
   8052..8073    -  protein_bind   CAP binding site: CAP binding activates transcription in the presence of cAMP. E. coli catabolite activator protein
   8086..8178    -  CDS            lacI (fragment): lac repressor; lacI; The lac repressor binds to the lac operator to inhibit transcription in E. coli. This inhibition can be relieved by adding lactose or isopropyl-β-D-thiogalactopyranoside (IPTG).
   8361..8949    -  rep_origin     ori: high-copy-number ColE1/pMB1/pBR322/pUC origin of replication
   9120..9980    -  CDS            AmpR: β-lactamase; bla; confers resistance to ampicillin, carbenicillin, and related antibiotics
   9981..10085   -  promoter       AmpR promoter: bla
  10133..10267   +  polyA_signal   SV40 poly(A) signal: SV40 polyadenylation signal
  10434..329     +  CDS            nef (fragment) (across the origin): NEF_HV1BR - Experimental evidence at protein level: Swiss-Prot protein existence level 1. Extracellular Nef protein targets CD4(+) T-lymphocytes for apoptosis by interacting with CXCR4 surface receptors (PubMed:14990729). From Human immunodeficiency virus type 1 group M subtype B (isolate BRU/LAI) (HIV-1).
