[The description below was written by a language model from this plasmid's Addgene catalogue record and pLannotate feature annotations shown in this document.]
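Description:
pLVX-Flag-CDK19-WT-IRES-ZsGreen is an HIV-1-based lentiviral transfer plasmid for expressing wild-type human cyclin-dependent kinase 19 (CDK19) in mammalian cells. It is built on the Clontech pLVX-EF1α-IRES-ZsGreen backbone. In bacteria it is maintained through a high-copy ColE1/pUC-type origin and selected with ampicillin via the β-lactamase gene. The catalogue lists a total size of 10,449 bp, whereas the annotated depositor sequence is 10,434 nt, a small discrepancy the record does not explain.

Between the two HIV-1 LTRs the plasmid carries the standard cis-acting elements of a lentiviral vector. These are the Ψ packaging signal with an adjoining gag fragment, the Rev response element for Rev-dependent nuclear export of the genomic RNA, and the cPPT/CTS, which aids nuclear import of the reverse-transcribed genome. nef fragments are annotated next to each LTR. No functional viral proteins are annotated, so packaging functions would have to be supplied in trans.

The expression cassette is driven by the human EF-1α promoter with its intron A. It produces a single bicistronic transcript. The first cistron is CDK19 with an N-terminal Flag tag; the short annotated match to 3xFLAG is consistent with a single epitope. The insert was cloned between SpeI and XbaI sites and is partly derived from an earlier Flag-tagged CDK8-like plasmid. The EMCV IRES then allows cap-independent translation of the green fluorescent protein ZsGreen1, so transduced cells can be identified or sorted by fluorescence. No drug selection marker for mammalian cells is annotated. A WPRE downstream enhances transcript stability and expression. The associated publication concerns Mediator kinase inhibition in acute myeloid leukaemia, which suggests use in stable expression of tagged wild-type CDK19 in that setting.
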