Addgene plasmid #68858: pLVX-Flag-CDK19-WT-IRES-ZsGreen
Purpose: Expresses Human CDK19 Wild-Type
Depositing lab: Matthew Shair. Depositing organization: Harvard University. Publication: Mediator kinase inhibition further activates super-enhancer-associated genes in AML. Pelish HE, Liau BB, Nitulescu II, Tangpeerachaikul A, Poss ZC, Da Silva DH, Caruso BT, Arefolov A, Fadeyi O, Christie AL, Du K, Banka D, Schneider EV, Jestel A, Zou G, Si C, Ebmeier CC, Bronson RT, Krivtsov AV, Myers AG, Kohl NE, Kung AL, Armstrong SA, Lemieux ME, Taatjes DJ, Shair MD. Nature. 2015 Sep 28. doi: 10.1038/nature14904. PubMed 26416749.
Backbone
  Vector backbone: pLVX-EF1α-IRES-ZsGreen
  Backbone manufacturer: Clontech
  Backbone size w/o insert (bp): 8892
  Total vector size (bp): 10449
  Vector type: Mammalian Expression, Lentiviral
Growth in bacteria
  Bacterial resistance: Ampicillin, 100 μg/mL
  Growth temperature: 37°C
  Growth strain: Stbl3
  Copy number: High Copy
Gene/Insert
  Gene/Insert name: Cyclin-Dependent Kinase 19
  Species: H. sapiens (human)
  Insert size (bp): 1557
  GenBank ID: NM_015076
  Entrez Gene: CDK19 (a.k.a. CDC2L6, CDK11, DEE87, EIEE87, bA346C16.3)
  Promoter: EF1α
  Tag / fusion protein: Flag (N terminal on insert)
  Cloning method: Restriction Enzyme; 5′ cloning site SpeI (not destroyed); 3′ cloning site XbaI (not destroyed)
  Sequencing primers: 5′ EF-1a Forward; 3′ IRES-R
Resource information
  A portion of this plasmid was derived from a plasmid made by: F-CDK8L Plasmid #24762
Terms and licenses: Academic/Nonprofit Terms; Industry Terms: Not Available to Industry
How to cite: pLVX-Flag-CDK19-WT-IRES-ZsGreen was a gift from Matthew Shair (Addgene plasmid # 68858 ; http://n2t.net/addgene:68858 ; RRID:Addgene_68858)
