>Addgene plasmid #68858 | pLVX-Flag-CDK19-WT-IRES-ZsGreen | addgene partial sequence | sequence record 130300 | EF1a-F 5'-TCAAGCCTCAGACAGTGGTTC-3'
TTTCAGGTGTCGTGAGGATCTATTTCCGGTGAATTCCTCGAGACTAGTATGCCAGACTACAAGGACGATG
ATGACAAGCTCGAGATGGATTATGATTTCAAGGCGAAGCTGGCGGCGGAGCGGGAGCGGGTGGAGGATTT
GTTTGAGTACGAAGGGTGCAAAGTGGGACGCGGCACCTACGGTCACGTCTACAAGGCGAGGCGGAAAGAT
GGAAAAGATGAAAAGGAATATGCATTGAAGCAAATTGAAGGCACAGGAATATCCATGTCGGCTTGTAGAG
AGATTGCACTTTTGCGAGAATTGAAGCACCCTAATGTGATTGCATTGCAGAAGGTGTTCCTTTCTCACAG
TGACAGGAAGGTATGGCTGCTGTTTGATTATGCAGAGCATGACTTGTGGCATATTATTAAGTTTCACCGT
GCATCAAAAGCAAATAAAAAGCCCATGCAGTTGCCAAGATCTATGGTTAAATCCTTACTTTACCAGATTC
TTGATGGTATCCATTACCTCCATGCAAATTGGGTGCTTCACAGAGACTTGAAACCAGCAAATATCCTAGT
AATGGGAGAAGGTCCTGAGAGGGGGAGAGTCAAAATAGCTGACATGGGTTTTGCCAGATTATTCAATTCT
CCTCTAAAGCCACTAGCAGATTTGGATCCAGTAGTTGTGACATTTTGGTATCGGGCTCCAGAACTTTTGC
TTGGTGCAAGGCATTATACAAAGGCCATTGATATATGGGCAATAGGTTGTATATTTGCTGAATTGTTGAC
TTCGGAACCTATTTTTCACTGTCGTCAGGAAGATATAAAAACAAGCAATCCCTTTCATCATGATCAACTG
GATCGGATATTTAGTGTCATGGGGTTTCCTGCAGATAAAGACTGGGAAGATATTAGAAAGATGCCAGAAT
ATCCCACACTTCAAAA
