>Addgene plasmid #68858 | pLVX-Flag-CDK19-WT-IRES-ZsGreen | addgene partial sequence | sequence record 130305 | pCDH-rev 5'-GCATTCCTTTGGCGAGAG-3'
AGGGCCAGGTTTCCGGGCCCTCACATTGCCAAAAGACGGCAATATGGTGGAAAATAACATATAGACAAAC
GCACACCGGCCTTATTCCAAGCGGCTTCGGCCAGTAACGTTAGGGGGGGGGGAGGGAGAGGGGCGGGATC
CGCGGCCGCTCTAGATCAGTACCGGTGGGCCTGGTGAGATGGGTGGTACTGTGAGCTCTGCTGAGACGAG
GAAGAGTAGCCAAGTGTGCTCTGGGACTGAGAGGATCCCTGAACGCTGCTTTGGTAATTCAGGCGAGAAC
TGGAGTGCTGATAATCCGAGGGCATCACAGGTCCACCTGAGTTTGCGCCTGAAGGCCCTAGCCGTGGCTT
CTTGTTTGGAGGCACCTGGTTCAGGCTGGAGTCCTGGCTGTGCTGCAACCCTGCTCCGGTGCCCCCGACC
CCGGCCCCAGCCCCACCTGCGGTCCCGTTGGTCTGGGTGCTGTTCTGCTGTGGTGGGGGCGCCTGTGGAG
GGGCTGCTGCCTGCTGTGGAGGGGCTGTGGGCTGCTGATGCTGGTTCTGCTGCTGTTGCTGATTCTTGTC
ACCTTTTTCTTCAGGATCATCTTCATTAAGGAATTCTCGTTTGGGGTATGGAATCTGGCAGCCGGCAAAT
ACATCTAATGTTGGCAAAGGGTCCTCCTGAAAATAGGGATCCTGCAGAGCTTGCTCCGAGGTAATTCTCT
TGGTTGGATCCATGGTCAGGAGTTTCTGAAGCAAGAGGAACACTTTGCTGTCAGGCTTGACCTTGTGTTT
CTCCATGTA
