>Addgene plasmid #68858 | pLVX-Flag-CDK19-WT-IRES-ZsGreen | addgene partial sequence | sequence record 130307 | IRES-F 5'-TGGCTCTCCTCAAGCGTATT-3'
CCAGAAGGTACCCCATTGTATGGGATCTGATCTGGGGCCTCGGTGCACATGCTTTACATGTGTTTAGTCG
AGGTTAAAAAACGTCTAGGCCCCCCGAACCACGGGGACGTGGTTTTCCTTTGAAAAACACGATGATAATA
TGGCCCAGTCCAAGCACGGCCTGACCAAGGAGATGACCATGAAGTACCGCATGGAGGGCTGCGTGGACGG
CCACAAGTTCGTGATCACCGGCGAGGGCATCGGCTACCCCTTCAAGGGCAAGCAGGCCATCAACCTGTGC
GTGGTGGAGGGCGGCCCCTTGCCCTTCGCCGAGGACATCTTGTCCGCCGCCTTCATGTACGGCAACCGCG
TGTTCACCGAGTACCCCCAGGACATCGTCGACTACTTCAAGAACTCCTGCCCCGCCGGCTACACCTGGGA
CCGCTCCTTCCTGTTCGAGGACGGCGCCGTGTGCATCTGCAACGCCGACATCACCGTGAGCGTGGAGGAG
AACTGCATGTACCACGAGTCCAAGTTCTACGGCGTGAACTTCCCCGCCGACGGCCCCGTGATGAAGAAGA
TGACCGACAACTGGGAGCCCTCCTGCGAGAAGATCATCCCCGTGCCCAAGCAGGGCATCTTGAAGGGCGA
CGTGAGCATGTACCTGCTGCTGAAGGACGGTGGCCGCTTGCGCTGCCAGTTCGACACCGTGTACAAGGCC
AAGTCCGTGCCCCGCAAGATGCCCGACTGGCACTTCATCCAG
